>Addgene plasmid #116146 | pHAGE-BRAF-G464E | addgene full sequence | sequence record 250580 | Addgene NGS Result
AGCGGCCCTGCAGATATCAACAAGTTTGTACAAAAAAGCAGGCACCATGGCGGCGCTGAGCGGTGGCGGT
GGTGGCGGCGCGGAGCCGGGCCAGGCTCTGTTCAACGGGGACATGGAGCCCGAGGCCGGCGCCGGCGCCG
GCGCCGCGGCCTCTTCGGCTGCGGACCCTGCCATTCCGGAGGAGGTGTGGAATATCAAACAAATGATTAA
GTTGACACAGGAACATATAGAGGCCCTATTGGACAAATTTGGTGGGGAGCATAATCCACCATCAATATAT
CTGGAGGCCTATGAAGAATACACCAGCAAGCTAGATGCACTCCAACAAAGAGAACAACAGTTATTGGAAT
CTCTGGGGAACGGAACTGATTTTTCTGTTTCTAGCTCTGCATCAATGGATACCGTTACATCTTCTTCCTC
TTCTAGCCTTTCAGTGCTACCTTCATCTCTTTCAGTTTTTCAAAATCCCACAGATGTGGCACGGAGCAAC
CCCAAGTCACCACAAAAACCTATCGTTAGAGTCTTCCTGCCCAACAAACAGAGGACAGTGGTACCTGCAA
GGTGTGGAGTTACAGTCCGAGACAGTCTAAAGAAAGCACTGATGATGAGAGGTCTAATCCCAGAGTGCTG
TGCTGTTTACAGAATTCAGGATGGAGAGAAGAAACCAATTGGTTGGGACACTGATATTTCCTGGCTTACT
GGAGAAGAATTGCATGTGGAAGTGTTGGAGAATGTTCCACTTACAACACACAACTTTGTACGAAAAACGT
TTTTCACCTTAGCATTTTGTGACTTTTGTCGAAAGCTGCTTTTCCAGGGTTTCCGCTGTCAAACATGTGG
TTATAAATTTCACCAGCGTTGTAGTACAGAAGTTCCACTGATGTGTGTTAATTATGACCAACTTGATTTG
CTGTTTGTCTCCAAGTTCTTTGAACACCACCCAATACCACAGGAAGAGGCGTCCTTAGCAGAGACTGCCC
TAACATCTGGATCATCCCCTTCCGCACCCGCCTCGGACTCTATTGGGCCCCAAATTCTCACCAGTCCGTC
TCCTTCAAAATCCATTCCAATTCCACAGCCCTTCCGACCAGCAGATGAAGATCATCGAAATCAATTTGGG
CAACGAGACCGATCCTCATCAGCTCCCAATGTGCATATAAACACAATAGAACCTGTCAATATTGATGACT
TGATTAGAGACCAAGGATTTCGTGGTGATGGAGGATCAACCACAGGTTTGTCTGCTACCCCCCCTGCCTC
ATTACCTGGCTCACTAACTAACGTGAAAGCCTTACAGAAATCTCCAGGACCTCAGCGAGAAAGGAAGTCA
TCTTCATCCTCAGAAGACAGGAATCGAATGAAAACACTTGGTAGACGGGACTCGAGTGATGATTGGGAGA
TTCCTGATGGGCAGATTACAGTGGGACAAAGAATTGAATCTGGATCATTTGGAACAGTCTACAAGGGAAA
GTGGCATGGTGATGTGGCAGTGAAAATGTTGAATGTGACAGCACCTACACCTCAGCAGTTACAAGCCTTC
AAAAATGAAGTAGGAGTACTCAGGAAAACACGACATGTGAATATCCTACTCTTCATGGGCTATTCCACAA
AGCCACAACTGGCTATTGTTACCCAGTGGTGTGAGGGCTCCAGCTTGTATCACCATCTCCATATCATTGA
GACCAAATTTGAGATGATCAAACTTATAGATATTGCACGACAGACTGCACAGGGCATGGATTACTTACAC
GCCAAGTCAATCATCCACAGAGACCTCAAGAGTAATAATATATTTCTTCATGAAGACCTCACAGTAAAAA
TAGGTGATTTTGGTCTAGCTACAGTGAAATCTCGATGGAGTGGGTCCCATCAGTTTGAACAGTTGTCTGG
ATCCATTTTGTGGATGGCACCAGAAGTCATCAGAATGCAAGATAAAAATCCATACAGCTTTCAGTCAGAT
GTATATGCATTTGGAATTGTTCTGTATGAATTGATGACTGGACAGTTACCTTATTCAAACATCAACAACA
GGGACCAGATAATTTTTATGGTGGGACGAGGATACCTGTCTCCAGATCTCAGTAAGGTACGGAGTAACTG
TCCAAAAGCCATGAAGAGATTAATGGCAGAGTGCCTCAAAAAGAAAAGAGATGAGAGACCACTCTTTCCC
CAAATTCTCGCCTCTATTGAGCTGCTGGCCCGCTCATTGCCAAAAATTCACCGCAGTGCATCAGAACCCT
CCTTGAATCGGGCTGGTTTCCAAACAGAGGATTTTAGTCTATATGCTTGTGCTTCTCCAAAAACACCCAT
CCAGGCAGGGGGATATGGTGCGTTTCCTGTCCACTAGAACCCAGCTTTCTTGTACAAAGTGGTGATATCC
AATTAACCCTCACTAAAGGAATAGATAAGATTGATTGTGTTTGCCCTATAGTGAGTCGTATTACCACCCA
ACTTTTCTATACAAAGTGGTTGATATCCAGCACAGTGGCGGCCGCTCGAGTCTAGAGGGCCCGCGGTTCG
AAGGTAAGCCTATCCCTAACCCTCTCCTCGGTCTCGATTCTACGCGTACCGGTTAGTAATGAGATCCCTC
CCCCCCCCCTAACGTTACTGGCCGAAGCCGCTTGGAATAAGGCCGGTGTGCGTTTGTCTATATGTTATTT
TCCACCATATTGCCGTCTTTTGGCAATGTGAGGGCCCGGAAACCTGGCCCTGTCTTCTTGACGAGCATTC
CTAGGGGTCTTTCCCCTCTCGCCAAAGGAATGCAAGGTCTGTTGAATGTCGTGAAGGAAGCAGTTCCTCT
GGAAGCTTCTTGAAGACAAACAACGTCTGTAGCGACCCTTTGCAGGCAGCGGAACCCCCCACCTGGCGAC
AGGTGCCTCTGCGGCCAAAAGCCACGTGTATAAGATACACCTGCAAAGGCGGCACAACCCCAGTGCCACG
TTGTGAGTTGGATAGTTGTGGAAAGAGTCAAATGGCTCTCCTCAAGCGTATTCAACAAGGGGCTGAAGGA
TGCCCAGAAGGTACCCCATTGTATGGGATCTGATCTGGGGCCTCGGTGCACATGCTTTACATGTGTTTAG
TCGAGGTTAAAAAAACGTCTAGGCCCCCCGAACCACGGGGACGTGGTTTTCCTTTGAAAAACACGATGAT
AATATGGCCACACATATGACCGAGTACAAGCCCACGGTGCGCCTCGCCACCCGCGACGACGTCCCCAGGG
CCGTACGCACCCTCGCCGCCGCGTTCGCCGACTACCCCGCCACGCGCCACACCGTCGATCCGGACCGCCA
CATCGAGCGGGTCACCGAGCTGCAAGAACTCTTCCTCACGCGCGTCGGGCTCGACATCGGCAAGGTGTGG
GTCGCGGACGACGGCGCCGCGGTGGCGGTCTGGACCACGCCGGAGAGCGTCGAAGCGGGGGCGGTGTTCG
CCGAGATCGGCCCGCGCATGGCCGAGTTGAGCGGTTCCCGGCTGGCCGCGCAGCAACAGATGGAAGGCCT
CCTGGCGCCGCACCGGCCCAAGGAGCCCGCGTGGTTCCTGGCCACCGTCGGCGTCTCGCCCGACCACCAG
GGCAAGGGTCTGGGCAGCGCCGTCGTGCTCCCCGGAGTGGAGGCGGCCGAGCGCGCCGGGGTGCCCGCCT
TCCTGGAGACCTCCGCGCCCCGCAACCTCCCCTTCTACGAGCGGCTCGGCTTCACCGTCACCGCCGACGT
CGAGGTGCCCGAAGGACCGCGCACCTGGTGCATGACCCGCAAGCCCGGTGCCTAAATCGATAGATCCTAA
TCAACCTCTGGATTACAAAATTTGTGAAAGATTGACTGGTATTCTTAACTATGTTGCTCCTTTTACGCTA
TGTGGATACGCTGCTTTAATGCCTTTGTATCATGCTATTGCTTCCCGTATGGCTTTCATTTTCTCCTCCT
TGTATAAATCCTGGTTGCTGTCTCTTTATGAGGAGTTGTGGCCCGTTGTCAGGCAACGTGGCGTGGTGTG
CACTGTGTTTGCTGACGCAACCCCCACTGGTTGGGGCATTGCCACCACCTGTCAGCTCCTTTCCGGGACT
TTCGCTTTCCCCCTCCCTATTGCCACGGCGGAACTCATCGCCGCCTGCCTTGCCCGCTGCTGGACAGGGG
CTCGGCTGTTGGGCACTGACAATTCCGTGGTGTTGTCGGGGAAATCATCGTCCTTTCCTTGGCTGCTCGC
CTGTGTTGCCACCTGGATTCTGCGCGGGACGTCCTTCTGCTACGTCCCTTCGGCCCTCAATCCAGCGGAC
CTTCCTTCCCGCGGCCTGCTGCCGGCTCTGCGGCCTCTTCCGCGTCTTCGCCTTCGCCCTCAGACGAGTC
GGATCTCCCTTTGGGCCGCCTCCCCGCCTGAGATCCTTTAAGACCAATGACTTACAAGGCAGCTGTAGAT
CTTAGCCACTTTTTAAAAGAAAAGGGGGGACTGGAAGGGCTAATTCACTCCCAACGAAGACAAGATCTGC
TTTTTGCTTGTACTGGGTCTCTCTGGTTAGACCAGATCTGAGCCTGGGAGCTCTCTGGCTAACTAGGGAA
CCCACTGCTTAAGCCTCAATAAAGCTTGCCTTGAGTGCTTCAAGTAGTGTGTGCCCGTCTGTTGTGTGAC
TCTGGTAACTAGAGATCCCTCAGACCCTTTTAGTCAGTGTGGAAAATCTCTAGCAGTAGTAGTTCATGTC
ATCTTATTATTCAGTATTTATAACTTGCAAAGAAATGAATATCAGAGAGTGAGAGGCCCGGGTTAATTAA
GGAAAGGGCTAGATCATTCTTGAAGACGAAAGGGCCTCGTGATACGCCTATTTTTATAGGTTAATGTCAT
GATAATAATGGTTTCTTAGACGTCAGGTGGCACTTTTCGGGGAAATGTGCGCGGAACCCCTATTTGTTTA
TTTTTCTAAATACATTCAAATATGTATCCGCTCATGAGACAATAACCCTGATAAATGCTTCAATAATATT
GAAAAAGGAAGAGTATGAGTATTCAACATTTCCGTGTCGCCCTTATTCCCTTTTTTGCGGCATTTTGCCT
TCCTGTTTTTGCTCACCCAGAAACGCTGGTGAAAGTAAAAGATGCTGAAGATCAGTTGGGTGCACGAGTG
GGTTACATCGAACTGGATCTCAACAGCGGTAAGATCCTTGAGAGTTTTCGCCCCGAAGAACGTTTTCCAA
TGATGAGCACTTTTAAAGTTCTGCTATGTGGCGCGGTATTATCCCGTGTTGACGCCGGGCAAGAGCAACT
CGGTCGCCGCATACACTATTCTCAGAATGACTTGGTTGAGTACTCACCAGTCACAGAAAAGCATCTTACG
GATGGCATGACAGTAAGAGAATTATGCAGTGCTGCCATAACCATGAGTGATAACACTGCGGCCAACTTAC
TTCTGACAACGATCGGAGGACCGAAGGAGCTAACCGCTTTTTTGCACAACATGGGGGATCATGTAACTCG
CCTTGATCGTTGGGAACCGGAGCTGAATGAAGCCATACCAAACGACGAGCGTGACACCACGATGCCTGTA
GCAATGGCAACAACGTTGCGCAAACTATTAACTGGCGAACTACTTACTCTAGCTTCCCGGCAACAATTAA
TAGACTGGATGGAGGCGGATAAAGTTGCAGGACCACTTCTGCGCTCGGCCCTTCCGGCTGGCTGGTTTAT
TGCTGATAAATCTGGAGCCGGTGAGCGTGGGTCTCGCGGTATCATTGCAGCACTGGGGCCAGATGGTAAG
CCCTCCCGTATCGTAGTTATCTACACGACGGGGAGTCAGGCAACTATGGATGAACGAAATAGACAGATCG
CTGAGATAGGTGCCTCACTGATTAAGCATTGGTAACTGTCAGACCAAGTTTACTCATATATACTTTAGAT
TGATTTAAAACTTCATTTTTAATTTAAAAGGATCTAGGTGAAGATCCTTTTTGATAATCTCATGACCAAA
ATCCCTTAACGTGAGTTTTCGTTCCACTGAGCGTCAGACCCCGTAGAAAAGATCAAAGGATCTTCTTGAG
ATCCTTTTTTTCTGCGCGTAATCTGCTGCTTGCAAACAAAAAAACCACCGCTACCAGCGGTGGTTTGTTT
GCCGGATCAAGAGCTACCAACTCTTTTTCCGAAGGTAACTGGCTTCAGCAGAGCGCAGATACCAAATACT
GTTCTTCTAGTGTAGCCGTAGTTAGGCCACCACTTCAAGAACTCTGTAGCACCGCCTACATACCTCGCTC
TGCTAATCCTGTTACCAGTGGCTGCTGCCAGTGGCGATAAGTCGTGTCTTACCGGGTTGGACTCAAGACG
ATAGTTACCGGATAAGGCGCAGCGGTCGGGCTGAACGGGGGGTTCGTGCACACAGCCCAGCTTGGAGCGA
ACGACCTACACCGAACTGAGATACCTACAGCGTGAGCTATGAGAAAGCGCCACGCTTCCCGAAGGGAGAA
AGGCGGACAGGTATCCGGTAAGCGGCAGGGTCGGAACAGGAGAGCGCACGAGGGAGCTTCCAGGGGGAAA
CGCCTGGTATCTTTATAGTCCTGTCGGGTTTCGCCACCTCTGACTTGAGCGTCGATTTTTGTGATGCTCG
TCAGGGGGGCGGAGCCTATGGAAAAACGCCAGCAACGCGGCCTTTTTACGGTTCCTGGCCTTTTGCTGGC
CTTTTGCTCACATGTTCTTTCCTGCGTTATCCCCTGATTCTGTGGATAACCGTATTACCGCCTTTGAGTG
AGCTGATACCGCTCGCCGCAGCCGAACGACCGAGCGCAGCGAGTCAGTGAGCGAGGAAGCGGAAGAGCGC
CCAATACGCAAACCGCCTCTCCCCGCGCGTTGGCCGATTCATTAATGCAGCAAGCTCATGGCTGACTAAT
TTTTTTTATTTATGCAGAGGCCGAGGCCGCCTCGGCCTCTGAGCTATTCCAGAAGTAGTGAGGAGGCTTT
TTTGGAGGCCTAGGCTTTTGCAAAAAGCTCCCCGTGGCACGACAGGTTTCCCGACTGGAAAGCGGGCAGT
GAGCGCAACGCAATTAATGTGAGTTAGCTCACTCATTAGGCACCCCAGGCTTTACACTTTATGCTTCCGG
CTCGTATGTTGTGTGGAATTGTGAGCGGATAACAATTTCACACAGGAAACAGCTATGACATGATTACGAA
TTTCACAAATAAAGCATTTTTTTCACTGCATTCTAGTTGTGGTTTGTCCAAACTCATCAATGTATCTTAT
CATGTCTGGATCAACTGGATAACTCAAGCTAACCAAAATCATCCCAAACTTCCCACCCCATACCCTATTA
CCACTGCCAATTACCTGTGGTTTCATTTACTCTAAACCTGTGATTCCTCTGAATTATTTTCATTTTAAAG
AAATTGTATTTGTTAAATATGTACTACAAACTTAGTAGTTGGAAGGGCTAATTCACTCCCAAAGAAGACA
AGATATCCTTGATCTGTGGATCTACCACACACAAGGCTACTTCCCTGATTAGCAGAACTACACACCAGGG
CCAGGGGTCAGATATCCACTGACCTTTGGATGGTGCTACAAGCTAGTACCAGTTGAGCCAGATAAGGTAG
AAGAGGCCAATAAAGGAGAGAACACCAGCTTGTTACACCCTGTGAGCCTGCATGGGATGGATGACCCGGA
GAGAGAAGTGTTAGAGTGGAGGTTTGACAGCCGCCTAGCATTTCATCACGTGGCCCGAGAGCTGCATCCG
GAGTACTTCAAGAACTGCTGATATCGAGCTTGCTACAAGGGACTTTCCGCTGGGGACTTTCCAGGGAGGC
GTGGCCTGGGCGGGACTGGGGAGTGGCGAGCCCTCAGATCCTGCATATAAGCAGCTGCTTTTTGCCTGTA
CTGGGTCTCTCTGGTTAGACCAGATCTGAGCCTGGGAGCTCTCTGGCTAACTAGGGAACCCACTGCTTAA
GCCTCAATAAAGCTTGCCTTGAGTGCTTCAAGTAGTGTGTGCCCGTCTGTTGTGTGACTCTGGTAACTAG
AGATCCCTCAGACCCTTTTAGTCAGTGTGGAAAATCTCTAGCAGTGGCGCCCGAACAGGGACTTGAAAGC
GAAAGGGAAACCAGAGGAGCTCTCTCGACGCAGGACTCGGCTTGCTGAAGCGCGCACGGCAAGAGGCGAG
GGGCGGCGACTGGTGAGTACGCCAAAAATTTTGACTAGCGGAGGCTAGAAGGAGAGAGATGGGTGCGAGA
GCGTCAGTATTAAGCGGGGGAGAATTAGATCGCGATGGGAAAAAATTCGGTTAAGGCCAGGGGGAAAGAA
AAAATATAAATTAAAACATATAGTATGGGCAAGCAGGGAGCTAGAACGATTCGCAGTTAATCCTGGCCTG
TTAGAAACATCAGAAGGCTGTAGACAAATACTGGGACAGCTACAACCATCCCTTCAGACAGGATCAGAAG
AACTTAGATCATTATATAATACAGTAGCAACCCTCTATTGTGTGCATCAAAGGATAGAGATAAAAGACAC
CAAGGAAGCTTTAGACAAGATAGAGGAAGAGCAAAACAAAAGTAAGACCACCGCACAGCAAGCGGCCGGC
CGCTGATCTTCAGACCTGGAGGAGGAGATATGAGGGACAATTGGAGAAGTGAATTATATAAATATAAAGT
AGTAAAAATTGAACCATTAGGAGTAGCACCCACCAAGGCAAAGAGAAGAGTGGTGCAGAGAGAAAAAAGA
GCAGTGGGAATAGGAGCTTTGTTCCTTGGGTTCTTGGGAGCAGCAGGAAGCACTATGGGCGCAGCGTCAA
TGACGCTGACGGTACAGGCCAGACAATTATTGTCTGGTATAGTGCAGCAGCAGAACAATTTGCTGAGGGC
TATTGAGGCGCAACAGCATCTGTTGCAACTCACAGTCTGGGGCATCAAGCAGCTCCAGGCAAGAATCCTG
GCTGTGGAAAGATACCTAAAGGATCAACAGCTCCTGGGGATTTGGGGTTGCTCTGGAAAACTCATTTGCA
CCACTGCTGTGCCTTGGAATGCTAGTTGGAGTAATAAATCTCTGGAACAGATTTGGAATCACACGACCTG
GATGGAGTGGGACAGAGAAATTAACAATTACACAAGCTTAATACACTCCTTAATTGAAGAATCGCAAAAC
CAGCAAGAAAAGAATGAACAAGAATTATTGGAATTAGATAAATGGGCAAGTTTGTGGAATTGGTTTAACA
TAACAAATTGGCTGTGGTATATAAAATTATTCATAATGATAGTAGGAGGCTTGGTAGGTTTAAGAATAGT
TTTTGCTGTACTTTCTATAGTGAATAGAGTTAGGCAGGGATATTCACCATTATCGTTTCAGACCCACCTC
CCAACCCCGAGGGGACCCGACAGGCCCGAAGGAATAGAAGAAGAAGGTGGAGAGAGAGACAGAGACAGAT
CCATTCGATTAGTGAACGGATCTCGACGGTATCGCCGAATTCACAAATGGCAGTATTCATCCACAATTTT
AAAAGAAAAGGGGGGATTGGGGGGTACAGTGCAGGGGAAAGAATAGTAGACATAATAGCAACAGACATAC
AAACTAAAGAATTACAAAAACAAATTACAAAAATTCAAAATTTTCGGGTTTATTACAGGGACAGCAGAGA
TCCAGTTTGGACTAGTCGTGAGGCTCCGGTGCCCGTCAGTGGGCAGAGCGCACATCGCCCACAGTCCCCG
AGAAGTTGGGGGGAGGGGTCGGCAATTGAACCGGTGCCTAGAGAAGGTGGCGCGGGGTAAACTGGGAAAG
TGATGTCGTGTACTGGCTCCGCCTTTTTCCCGAGGGTGGGGGAGAACCGTATATAAGTGCAGTAGTCGCC
GTGAACGTTCTTTTTCGCAACGGGTTTGCCGCCAGAACACAGGTAAGTGCCGTGTGTGGTTCCCGCGGGC
CTGGCCTCTTTACGGGTTATGGCCCTTGCGTGCCTTGAATTACTTCCACCTGGCTGCAGTACGTGATTCT
TGATCCCGAGCTTCGGGTTGGAAGTGGGTGGGAGAGTTCGAGGCCTTGCGCTTAAGGAGCCCCTTCGCCT
CGTGCTTGAGTTGAGGCCTGGCCTGGGCGCTGGGGCCGCCGCGTGCGAATCTGGTGGCACCTTCGCGCCT
GTCTCGCTGCTTTCGATAAGTCTCTAGCCATTTAAAATTTTTGATGACCTGCTGCGACGCTTTTTTTCTG
GCAAGATAGTCTTGTAAATGCGGGCCAAGATCTGCACACTGGTATTTCGGTTTTTGGGGCCGCGGGCGGC
GACGGGGCCCGTGCGTCCCAGCGCACATGTTCGGCGAGGCGGGGCCTGCGAGCGCGGCCACCGAGAATCG
GACGGGGGTAGTCTCAAGCTGGCCGGCCTGCTCTGGTGCCTGGCCTCGCGCCGCCGTGTATCGCCCCGCC
CTGGGCGGCAAGGCTGGCCCGGTCGGCACCAGTTGCGTGAGCGGAAAGATGGCCGCTTCCCGGCCCTGCT
GCAGGGAGCTCAAAATGGAGGACGCGGCGCTCGGGAGAGCGGGCGGGTGAGTCACCCACACAAAGGAAAA
GGGCCTTTCCGTCCTCAGCCGTCGCTTCATGTGACTCCACGGAGTACCGGGCGCCGTCCAGGCACCTCGA
TTAGTTCTCGAGCTTTTGGAGTACGTCGTCTTTAGGTTGGGGGGAGGGGTTTTATGCGATGGAGTTTCCC
CACACTGAGTGGGTGGAGACTGAAGTTAGGCCAGCTTGGCACTTGATGTAATTCTCCTTGGAATTTGCCC
TTTTTGAGTTTGGATCTTGGTTCATTCTCAAGCCTCAGACAGTGGTTCAAAGTTTTTTTCTTCCATTTCA
GGTGTCGTGA
Features (pLannotate 1.2.2; 30 found; start..end, strand, type, name):
     21..41      +  protein_bind   attB1: mutant version of attB; core recombination site for the Gateway® BP reaction BP Clonase™
     47..2344    +  CDS            BRAF: BRAF_HUMAN - Also known as BRAF1, RAFB1. Experimental evidence at protein level: Swiss-Prot protein existence level 1. Protein kinase involved in the transduction of mitogenic signals from the cell membrane to the nucleus (Probable). Phosphorylates MAP2K1, and thereby activates the MAP kinase signal transduction pathway (PubMed:21441910, PubMed:29433126). May play a role in the postsynaptic responses of hippocampal neurons (PubMed:1508179). From Homo sapiens (Human).
   2349..2373    -  protein_bind   attB2: mutant version of attB; recombination site for the Gateway® BP reaction BP Clonase™
   2381..2399    +  promoter       T3 promoter: promoter for bacteriophage T3 RNA polymerase
   2425..2443    -  promoter       T7 promoter: promoter for bacteriophage T7 RNA polymerase
   2449..2467    -  protein_bind   attB4 (fragment): mutant version of attB; core recombination site for the Gateway® BP reaction BP Clonase™
   2523..2564    +  CDS            V5 tag: epitope tag from simian virus 5
   2690..3152    +  misc_feature   IRES: internal ribosome entry site (IRES) of the encephalomyocarditis virus (EMCV)
   3166..3763    +  CDS            PuroR (fragment): puromycin N-acetyltransferase; pac from Streptomyces; confers resistance to puromycin
   3779..4367    +  misc_feature   WPRE: woodchuck hepatitis virus posttranscriptional regulatory element
   4375..4440    +  CDS            nef (fragment): NEF_HV1Z2 - Experimental evidence at protein level: Swiss-Prot protein existence level 1. Extracellular Nef protein targets CD4(+) T-lymphocytes for apoptosis by interacting with CXCR4 surface receptors. From Human immunodeficiency virus type 1 group M subtype D (isolate Z2/CDC-Z34) (HIV-1).
   4442..4675    +  LTR            3' LTR (ΔU3): self-inactivating 3' long terminal repeat (LTR) from HIV-1
   4880..4984    +  promoter       AmpR promoter: bla
   4985..5845    +  CDS            AmpR: β-lactamase; bla; confers resistance to ampicillin, carbenicillin, and related antibiotics
   6016..6604    +  rep_origin     ori: high-copy-number ColE1/pMB1/pBR322/pUC origin of replication
   6787..6841    +  CDS            lacI (fragment): lac repressor; lacI; The lac repressor binds to the lac operator to inhibit transcription in E. coli. This inhibition can be relieved by adding lactose or isopropyl-β-D-thiogalactopyranoside (IPTG).
   6847..6940    +  rep_origin     SV40 ori (fragment): SV40 origin of replication
   6965..7002    +  CDS            lacI (fragment): lac repressor; lacI; The lac repressor binds to the lac operator to inhibit transcription in E. coli. This inhibition can be relieved by adding lactose or isopropyl-β-D-thiogalactopyranoside (IPTG).
   7015..7036    +  protein_bind   CAP binding site: CAP binding activates transcription in the presence of cAMP. E. coli catabolite activator protein
   7051..7081    +  promoter       lac promoter: promoter for the E. coli lac operon
   7085..7107    +  protein_bind   lac operator (fragment): The lac repressor binds to the lac operator to inhibit transcription in E. coli. This inhibition can be relieved by adding lactose or isopropyl-β-D-thiogalactopyranoside (IPTG). lac repressor encoded by lacI
   7139..7222    +  polyA_signal   SV40 poly(A) signal (fragment): SV40 polyadenylation signal
   7389..7718    +  CDS            nef (fragment): NEF_HV1BR - Experimental evidence at protein level: Swiss-Prot protein existence level 1. Extracellular Nef protein targets CD4(+) T-lymphocytes for apoptosis by interacting with CXCR4 surface receptors (PubMed:14990729). From Human immunodeficiency virus type 1 group M subtype B (isolate BRU/LAI) (HIV-1).
   7766..8023    +  LTR            5' LTR (truncated): truncated 5' long terminal repeat (LTR) from HIV-1
   8070..8195    +  misc_feature   HIV-1 Ψ: packaging signal of human immunodeficiency virus type 1
   8179..8517    +  CDS            HIV-1 gag (fragment): gag protein from human immunodeficiency virus 1; gag
   8692..8925    +  misc_feature   RRE: The Rev response element (RRE) of HIV-1 allows for Rev-dependent mRNA export from the nucleus to the cytoplasm.
   9302..9402    +  CDS            Rev (fragment): human immunodeficiency virus 1 (HIV-1) Rev protein; rev; enhances nuclear export of unspliced and incompletely spliced viral mRNAs
   9447..9564    +  misc_feature   cPPT/CTS: central polypurine tract and central termination sequence of HIV-1
   9612..10790   +  promoter       EF-1α promoter: strong constitutive promoter for human elongation factor EF-1α
