[The description below was written by a language model from this plasmid's Addgene catalogue record and pLannotate feature annotations shown in this document.]
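Description:
pHAGE-BRAF-G464E is an HIV-1-based lentiviral expression plasmid built on the pHAGE backbone, carrying the human BRAF open reading frame with the G464E substitution. It is maintained in E. coli through a high-copy ColE1/pUC-type origin and the β-lactamase (AmpR) gene for ampicillin selection. The record lists a recombination-deficient growth strain, a common choice for plasmids with repeated LTR sequences.

The viral portion comprises a truncated 5' LTR, the Ψ packaging signal with an adjoining gag fragment, the Rev response element for Rev-dependent nuclear export of the genomic RNA, and the cPPT/CTS element, which aids transduction. It ends in a U3-deleted, self-inactivating 3' LTR. Since the sequence record is circular, the EF-1α promoter annotated at its end lies directly upstream of the insert at its start, so this strong constitutive promoter drives BRAF. The coding sequence was introduced by Gateway recombination and is flanked by attB1 and attB2 sites. A V5 epitope tag is annotated downstream of attB2, but the table does not show whether it is translated in frame with BRAF. Further downstream, an EMCV IRES allows translation of puromycin N-acetyltransferase from the same transcript, linking puromycin selection of transduced cells to expression of the insert. A WPRE follows to enhance transcript expression. Short T3, T7, lac and SV40 fragments are backbone remnants.

BRAF encodes a kinase that phosphorylates MAP2K1 to activate the MAP kinase pathway. The stated purpose is lentiviral expression of the G464E variant, and the plasmid comes from a study on the systematic functional annotation of somatic mutations in cancer.
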