Addgene plasmid #116146: pHAGE-BRAF-G464E
Purpose: Lentiviral expression of BRAF G464E
Depositing lab: Gordon Mills & Kenneth Scott. Depositing organization: Baylor College of Medicine. Publication: Systematic Functional Annotation of Somatic Mutations in Cancer. Ng PK, Li J, Jeong KJ, Shao S, Chen H, Tsang YH, Sengupta S, Wang Z, Bhavana VH, Tran R, Soewito S, Minussi DC, Moreno D, Kong K, Dogruluk T, Lu H, Gao J, Tokheim C, Zhou DC, Johnson AM, Zeng J, Ip CKM, Ju Z, Wester M, Yu S, Li Y, Vellano CP, Schultz N, Karchin R, Ding L, Lu Y, Cheung LWT, Chen K, Shaw KR, Meric-Bernstam F, Scott KL, Yi S, Sahni N, Liang H, Mills GB. Cancer Cell. 2018 Mar 12;33(3):450-462.e10. doi: 10.1016/j.ccell.2018.01.021. PubMed 29533785.
Backbone
  Vector backbone: pHAGE
  Vector type: Lentiviral
Growth in bacteria
  Bacterial resistance: Ampicillin, 100 μg/mL
  Growth temperature: 37°C
  Growth strain: Stbl3
  Copy number: High Copy
Gene/Insert
  Gene/Insert name: BRAF
  Species: H. sapiens (human)
  Mutation: G464E
  Entrez Gene: BRAF (a.k.a. B-RAF1, B-raf, BRAF-1, BRAF1, NS7, RAFB1)
  Cloning method: Gateway Cloning
Terms and licenses: Academic/Nonprofit Terms; Industry Terms: Not Available to Industry
How to cite: pHAGE-BRAF-G464E was a gift from Gordon Mills & Kenneth Scott (Addgene plasmid # 116146 ; http://n2t.net/addgene:116146 ; RRID:Addgene_116146)
