>Addgene plasmid #116146 | pHAGE-BRAF-G464E | depositor partial sequence | sequence record 219019 | insert
ATGGCGGCGCTGAGCGGTGGCGGTGGTGGCGGCGCGGAGCCGGGCCAGGCTCTGTTCAACGGGGACATGG
AGCCCGAGGCCGGCGCCGGCGCCGGCGCCGCGGCCTCTTCGGCTGCGGACCCTGCCATTCCGGAGGAGGT
GTGGAATATCAAACAAATGATTAAGTTGACACAGGAACATATAGAGGCCCTATTGGACAAATTTGGTGGG
GAGCATAATCCACCATCAATATATCTGGAGGCCTATGAAGAATACACCAGCAAGCTAGATGCACTCCAAC
AAAGAGAACAACAGTTATTGGAATCTCTGGGGAACGGAACTGATTTTTCTGTTTCTAGCTCTGCATCAAT
GGATACCGTTACATCTTCTTCCTCTTCTAGCCTTTCAGTGCTACCTTCATCTCTTTCAGTTTTTCAAAAT
CCCACAGATGTGGCACGGAGCAACCCCAAGTCACCACAAAAACCTATCGTTAGAGTCTTCCTGCCCAACA
AACAGAGGACAGTGGTACCTGCAAGGTGTGGAGTTACAGTCCGAGACAGTCTAAAGAAAGCACTGATGAT
GAGAGGTCTAATCCCAGAGTGCTGTGCTGTTTACAGAATTCAGGATGGAGAGAAGAAACCAATTGGTTGG
GACACTGATATTTCCTGGCTTACTGGAGAAGAATTGCATGTGGAAGTGTTGGAGAATGTTCCACTTACAA
CACACAACTTTGTACGAAAAACGTTTTTCACCTTAGCATTTTGTGACTTTTGTCGAAAGCTGCTTTTCCA
GGGTTTCCGCTGTCAAACATGTGGTTATAAATTTCACCAGCGTTGTAGTACAGAAGTTCCACTGATGTGT
GTTAATTATGACCAACTTGATTTGCTGTTTGTCTCCAAGTTCTTTGAACACCACCCAATACCACAGGAAG
AGGCGTCCTTAGCAGAGACTGCCCTAACATCTGGATCATCCCCTTCCGCACCCGCCTCGGACTCTATTGG
GCCCCAAATTCTCACCAGTCCGTCTCCTTCAAAATCCATTCCAATTCCACAGCCCTTCCGACCAGCAGAT
GAAGATCATCGAAATCAATTTGGGCAACGAGACCGATCCTCATCAGCTCCCAATGTGCATATAAACACAA
TAGAACCTGTCAATATTGATGACTTGATTAGAGACCAAGGATTTCGTGGTGATGGAGGATCAACCACAGG
TTTGTCTGCTACCCCCCCTGCCTCATTACCTGGCTCACTAACTAACGTGAAAGCCTTACAGAAATCTCCA
GGACCTCAGCGAGAAAGGAAGTCATCTTCATCCTCAGAAGACAGGAATCGAATGAAAACACTTGGTAGAC
GGGACTCGAGTGATGATTGGGAGATTCCTGATGGGCAGATTACAGTGGGACAAAGAATTGAATCTGGATC
ATTTGGAACAGTCTACAAGGGAAAGTGGCATGGTGATGTGGCAGTGAAAATGTTGAATGTGACAGCACCT
ACACCTCAGCAGTTACAAGCCTTCAAAAATGAAGTAGGAGTACTCAGGAAAACACGACATGTGAATATCC
TACTCTTCATGGGCTATTCCACAAAGCCACAACTGGCTATTGTTACCCAGTGGTGTGAGGGCTCCAGCTT
GTATCACCATCTCCATATCATTGAGACCAAATTTGAGATGATCAAACTTATAGATATTGCACGACAGACT
GCACAGGGCATGGATTACTTACACGCCAAGTCAATCATCCACAGAGACCTCAAGAGTAATAATATATTTC
TTCATGAAGACCTCACAGTAAAAATAGGTGATTTTGGTCTAGCTACAGTGAAATCTCGATGGAGTGGGTC
CCATCAGTTTGAACAGTTGTCTGGATCCATTTTGTGGATGGCACCAGAAGTCATCAGAATGCAAGATAAA
AATCCATACAGCTTTCAGTCAGATGTATATGCATTTGGAATTGTTCTGTATGAATTGATGACTGGACAGT
TACCTTATTCAAACATCAACAACAGGGACCAGATAATTTTTATGGTGGGACGAGGATACCTGTCTCCAGA
TCTCAGTAAGGTACGGAGTAACTGTCCAAAAGCCATGAAGAGATTAATGGCAGAGTGCCTCAAAAAGAAA
AGAGATGAGAGACCACTCTTTCCCCAAATTCTCGCCTCTATTGAGCTGCTGGCCCGCTCATTGCCAAAAA
TTCACCGCAGTGCATCAGAACCCTCCTTGAATCGGGCTGGTTTCCAAACAGAGGATTTTAGTCTATATGC
TTGTGCTTCTCCAAAAACACCCATCCAGGCAGGGGGATATGGTGCGTTTCCTGTCCACTAG
